Addgene plasmid #62022: NKP33 GFP (1032)
Purpose: mammalian expression of nuclear envelope transmembrane protein
Depositing lab: Eric Schirmer. Depositing organization: University of Edinburgh. Publication: The nuclear envelope proteome differs notably between tissues. Korfali N, Wilkie GS, Swanson SK, Srsen V, de Las Heras J, Batrakou DG, Malik P, Zuleger N, Kerr AR, Florens L, Schirmer EC. Nucleus. 2012 Nov-Dec;3(6):552-64. doi: 10.4161/nucl.22257. Epub 2012 Sep 18. PubMed 22990521.
Backbone
  Vector backbone: pEGPF-N2
  Backbone manufacturer: unknown
  Vector type: Mammalian Expression
Growth in bacteria
  Bacterial resistance: Kanamycin, 50 μg/mL
  Growth temperature: 37°C
  Growth strain: DH5alpha
  Copy number: High Copy
Gene/Insert
  Gene/Insert name: C9orf46 (alt name: NKP33)
  Species: H. sapiens (human)
  Entrez Gene: PLGRKT (a.k.a. AD025, C9orf46, MDS030, PLG-RKT, Plg-R(KT))
  Promoter: CMV
  Tag / fusion protein: EGFP (C terminal on backbone)
  Cloning method: Restriction Enzyme; 5′ cloning site BglII (not destroyed); 3′ cloning site SalI (not destroyed)
  Sequencing primers: 5′ CMV-F; 3′ EGFP-R
Terms and licenses: Academic/Nonprofit Terms; Industry Terms: Not Available to Industry
How to cite: NKP33 GFP (1032) was a gift from Eric Schirmer (Addgene plasmid # 62022 ; http://n2t.net/addgene:62022 ; RRID:Addgene_62022)
