[The description below was written by a language model from this plasmid's Addgene catalogue record.]
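Description:
NKP33 GFP (1032) is a mammalian expression plasmid built on the backbone recorded as pEGPF-N2, presumably the pEGFP-N2 vector, in which an inserted coding sequence is fused upstream of EGFP. It is maintained in E. coli as a high-copy plasmid under kanamycin selection. No feature table accompanies the record, so the origin of replication, polyadenylation signal and any mammalian selection marker are not explicitly documented here.

The insert is the human gene C9orf46, also called NKP33 and now annotated under the gene symbol PLGRKT. It was cloned by restriction digestion between the BglII and SalI sites, both of which remain intact. Transcription is driven by the CMV promoter, a strong constitutive promoter for transient or stable expression in a wide range of mammalian cell lines. The EGFP tag comes from the backbone and sits at the C terminus of the protein, so the product is a fluorescent fusion that can be followed directly by microscopy or detected with anti-GFP reagents.

The stated purpose is mammalian expression of a nuclear envelope transmembrane protein. The construct derives from work comparing the nuclear envelope proteome across tissues. In that context, a GFP fusion of this kind is typically used to test whether a candidate identified by proteomics actually localises to the nuclear envelope in transfected cells. The record does not say which isoform or exact coding boundaries were cloned, nor does it list any mutations.
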