>Addgene plasmid #62022 | NKP33 GFP (1032) | addgene partial sequence | sequence record 102635 | CMV-F 5'-CGCAAATGGGCGGTAGGCGTG-3'
AGCTGGTTTAGTGAACCGTCAGATCCGCTAGCGCTACCGGACTCAGATCTATGGGGTTTATATTTTCAAA
ATCTATGAATGAAAGCATGAAAAATCAAAAGGAGTTCATGCTTATGAATGCTCGACTTCAGCTGGAAAGG
CAGCTCATCATGCAGAGTGAAATGAGGGAAAGACAAATGGCCATGCAGATTGCGTGGTCTCGGGAATTCC
TCAAATATTTTGGAACTTTTTTTGGCCTTGCAGCCATCTCTTTAACAGCTGGAGCGATTAAAAAAAAGAA
GCCAGCCTTCCTGGTCCCGATTGTTCCATTAAGCTTTATCCTCACCTACCAGTATGACTTGGGCTATGGA
ACCCTTTTAGAAAGAATGAAAGGTGAAGCTGAGGACATACTGGAAACAGAAAAGAGTAAATTGCAGCTGC
CAAGAGGAATGATCACTTTTGAAAGCATTGAAAAAGCCAGAAAGGAACAGAGTAGATTCTTCATAGACAA
ATGTCGACGGTACCGCGGGCCCGGGATCCACCGGCCGGTCGCCACCATGGTGAGCAAGGGCGAGGAGCTG
TTCACCGGGGTGGTGCCCATCCTGGTCGAGCTGGACGGCGACGTAAACGGCCACAAGTTCAGCGTGTCCG
GCGAGGGCGAGGGCGATGCCACCTACGGCAAGCTGACCCTGAAGTTCATCTGCACCACCGGCAAGCTGCC
CGTGCCCTGGCCCACCCTCGTGACCACCCTGACCTACGGCGTGCAGTGCTTCAGCCGCTACCCCGACCAC
ATGAAGCAGCACGACTTCTTCAAGTCCGCCATGCCCGAAGGCTACGTCCAGGAGCGCACCATCTTCTTCA
AGGACGAC
