>Addgene plasmid #62022 | NKP33 GFP (1032) | addgene partial sequence | sequence record 103154 | C-ter-GFP 5'-CTCCTCGCCCTTGCTCAC-3'
CGTCGACATTTGTCTATGAAGAATCTACTCTGTTCCTTTCTGGCTTTTTCAATGCTTTCAAAAGTGATCA
TTCCTCTTGGCAGCTGCAATTTACTCTTTTCTGTTTCCAGTATGTCCTCAGCTTCACCTTTCATTCTTTC
TAAAAGGGTTCCATAGCCCAAGTCATACTGGTAGGTGAGGATAAAGCTTAATGGAACAATCGGGACCAGG
AAGGCTGGCTTCTTTTTTTTAATCGCTCCAGCTGTTAAAGAGATGGCTGCAAGGCCAAAAAAAGTTCCAA
AATATTTGAGGAATTCCCGAGACCACGCAATCTGCATGGCCATTTGTCTTTCCCTCATTTCACTCTGCAT
GATGAGCTGCCTTTCCAGCTGAAGTCGAGCATTCATAAGCATGAACTCCTTTTGATTTTTCATGCTTTCA
TTCATAGATTTTGAAAATATAAACCCCATAGATCTGAGTCCGGTAGCGCTAGCGGATCTGACGGTTCACT
AAACCAGCTCTGCTTATATAGACCTCCCACCGTACACGCCTACCGCCCATTTGCGTCAATGGGGCGGAGT
TGTTACGACATTTTGGAAAGTCCCGTTGATTTTGGTGCCAAAACAAACTCCCATTGACGTCAATGGGGTG
GAGACTTGGAAATCCCCGTGAGTCAAACCGCTATCCACGCCCATTGATGTACTGCCAAAACCGCATCACC
ATGGTAATAGCGATGACTAATACGTAGATGTACTGCCAAGTAGGAAAGTCCCATAAGGTCATGTACTGGG
CATAATGCCAGGCGGGCCATTTACCGTCATTGACGTCAATAGGGGGCGTACTTGGCATATGATACACTTG
ATGTACTGCCAAGTGGGCAGTTTACCGTAAATACTCCACCCATTGACGTCAATGGAAAGTCCCTATTGGC
GTTACTATGGGAACATACGTCATTATTGACGTCA
